>Addgene plasmid #200208 | HSF2 KO | addgene full sequence | sequence record 393128 | Addgene NGS Result
TAACGTGAGTTTTCGTTCCACTGAGCGTCAGACCCCGTAGAAAAGATCAAAGGATCTTCTTGAGATCCTT
TTTTTCTGCGCGTAATCTGCTGCTTGCAAACAAAAAAACCACCGCTACCAGCGGTGGTTTGTTTGCCGGA
TCAAGAGCTACCAACTCTTTTTCCGAAGGTAACTGGCTTCAGCAGAGCGCAGATACCAAATACTGTTCTT
CTAGTGTAGCCGTAGTTAGGCCACCACTTCAAGAACTCTGTAGCACCGCCTACATACCTCGCTCTGCTAA
TCCTGTTACCAGTGGCTGCTGCCAGTGGCGATAAGTCGTGTCTTACCGGGTTGGACTCAAGACGATAGTT
ACCGGATAAGGCGCAGCGGTCGGGCTGAACGGGGGGTTCGTGCACACAGCCCAGCTTGGAGCGAACGACC
TACACCGAACTGAGATACCTACAGCGTGAGCTATGAGAAAGCGCCACGCTTCCCGAAGGGAGAAAGGCGG
ACAGGTATCCGGTAAGCGGCAGGGTCGGAACAGGAGAGCGCACGAGGGAGCTTCCAGGGGGAAACGCCTG
GTATCTTTATAGTCCTGTCGGGTTTCGCCACCTCTGACTTGAGCGTCGATTTTTGTGATGCTCGTCAGGG
GGGCGGAGCCTATGGAAAAACGCCAGCAACGCGGCCTTTTTACGGTTCCTGGCCTTTTGCTGGCCTTTTG
CTCACATGTGAGGGCCTATTTCCCATGATTCCTTCATATTTGCATATACGATACAAGGCTGTTAGAGAGA
TAATTGGAATTAATTTGACTGTAAACACAAAGATATTAGTACAAAATACGTGACGTAGAAAGTAATAATT
TCTTGGGTAGTTTGCAGTTTTAAAATTATGTTTTAAAATGGACTATCATATGCTTACCGTAACTTGAAAG
TATTTCGATTTCTTGGCTTTATATATCTTGTGGAAAGGACGAAACACCGAATTCTACTACCGAACGCGGG
TTTTAGAGCTAGAAATAGCAAGTTAAAATAAGGCTAGTCCGTTATCAACTTGAAAAAGTGGCACCGAGTC
GGTGCTTTTTTTCTAGACCCAGCTTTCTTGTTGTACAAAAAAGCAGGCTTTAAAGGAACCAATTCAGTCG
ACTGGATCCGGTACCAAGGTCGGGCAGGAAGAGGGCCTATTTCCCATGATTCCTTCATATTTGCATATAC
GATACAAGGCTGTTAGAGAGATAATTAGAATTAATTTGACTGTAAACACAAAGATATTAGTACAAAATAC
GTGACGTAGAAAGTAATAATTTCTTGGGTAGTTTGCAGTTTTAAAATTATGTTTTAAAATGGACTATCAT
ATGCTTACCGTAACTTGAAAGTATTTCGATTTCTTGGCTTTATATATCTTGTGGAAAGGACGAAACACCG
TCCAAGCCAGGTAGGAATGGGTTTTAGAGCTAGAAATAGCAAGTTAAAATAAGGCTAGTCCGTTATCAAC
TTGAAAAAGTGGCACCGAGTCGGTGCTTTTTTGTTTTAGAGCTAGAAATAGCAAGTTAAAATAAGGCTAG
TCCGTTTTTAGCGCGTGCGCCAATTCTGCAGACAAATGGCTCTAGAGGTACCCGTTACATAACTTACGGT
AAATGGCCCGCCTGGCTGACCGCCCAACGACCCCCGCCCATTGACGTCAATAGTAACGCCAATAGGGACT
TTCCATTGACGTCAATGGGTGGAGTATTTACGGTAAACTGCCCACTTGGCAGTACATCAAGTGTATCATA
TGCCAAGTACGCCCCCTATTGACGTCAATGACGGTAAATGGCCCGCCTGGCATTGTGCCCAGTACATGAC
CTTATGGGACTTTCCTACTTGGCAGTACATCTACGTATTAGTCATCGCTATTACCATGGTCGAGGTGAGC
CCCACGTTCTGCTTCACTCTCCCCATCTCCCCCCCCTCCCCACCCCCAATTTTGTATTTATTTATTTTTT
AATTATTTTGTGCAGCGATGGGGGCGGGGGGGGGGGGGGGGCGCGCGCCAGGCGGGGCGGGGCGGGGCGA
GGGGCGGGGCGGGGCGAGGCGGAGAGGTGCGGCGGCAGCCAATCAGAGCGGCGCGCTCCGAAAGTTTCCT
TTTATGGCGAGGCGGCGGCGGCGGCGGCCCTATAAAAAGCGAAGCGCGCGGCGGGCGGGAGTCGCTGCGC
GCTGCCTTCGCCCCGTGCCCCGCTCCGCCGCCGCCTCGCGCCGCCCGCCCCGGCTCTGACTGACCGCGTT
ACTCCCACAGGTGAGCGGGCGGGACGGCCCTTCTCCTCCGGGCTGTAATTAGCTGAGCAAGAGGTAAGGG
TTTAAGGGATGGTTGGTTGGTGGGGTATTAATGTTTAATTACCTGGAGCACCTGCCTGAAATCACTTTTT
TTCAGGTTGGACCGGTGCCACCATGGACTATAAGGACCACGACGGAGACTACAAGGATCATGATATTGAT
TACAAAGACGATGACGATAAGATGGCCCCAAAGAAGAAGCGGAAGGTCGGTATCCACGGAGTCCCAGCAG
CCGACAAGAAGTACAGCATCGGCCTGGACATCGGCACCAACTCTGTGGGCTGGGCCGTGATCACCGACGA
GTACAAGGTGCCCAGCAAGAAATTCAAGGTGCTGGGCAACACCGACCGGCACAGCATCAAGAAGAACCTG
ATCGGAGCCCTGCTGTTCGACAGCGGCGAAACAGCCGAGGCCACCCGGCTGAAGAGAACCGCCAGAAGAA
GATACACCAGACGGAAGAACCGGATCTGCTATCTGCAAGAGATCTTCAGCAACGAGATGGCCAAGGTGGA
CGACAGCTTCTTCCACAGACTGGAAGAGTCCTTCCTGGTGGAAGAGGATAAGAAGCACGAGCGGCACCCC
ATCTTCGGCAACATCGTGGACGAGGTGGCCTACCACGAGAAGTACCCCACCATCTACCACCTGAGAAAGA
AACTGGTGGACAGCACCGACAAGGCCGACCTGCGGCTGATCTATCTGGCCCTGGCCCACATGATCAAGTT
CCGGGGCCACTTCCTGATCGAGGGCGACCTGAACCCCGACAACAGCGACGTGGACAAGCTGTTCATCCAG
CTGGTGCAGACCTACAACCAGCTGTTCGAGGAAAACCCCATCAACGCCAGCGGCGTGGACGCCAAGGCCA
TCCTGTCTGCCAGACTGAGCAAGAGCAGACGGCTGGAAAATCTGATCGCCCAGCTGCCCGGCGAGAAGAA
GAATGGCCTGTTCGGAAACCTGATTGCCCTGAGCCTGGGCCTGACCCCCAACTTCAAGAGCAACTTCGAC
CTGGCCGAGGATGCCAAACTGCAGCTGAGCAAGGACACCTACGACGACGACCTGGACAACCTGCTGGCCC
AGATCGGCGACCAGTACGCCGACCTGTTTCTGGCCGCCAAGAACCTGTCCGACGCCATCCTGCTGAGCGA
CATCCTGAGAGTGAACACCGAGATCACCAAGGCCCCCCTGAGCGCCTCTATGATCAAGAGATACGACGAG
CACCACCAGGACCTGACCCTGCTGAAAGCTCTCGTGCGGCAGCAGCTGCCTGAGAAGTACAAAGAGATTT
TCTTCGACCAGAGCAAGAACGGCTACGCCGGCTACATTGACGGCGGAGCCAGCCAGGAAGAGTTCTACAA
GTTCATCAAGCCCATCCTGGAAAAGATGGACGGCACCGAGGAACTGCTCGTGAAGCTGAACAGAGAGGAC
CTGCTGCGGAAGCAGCGGACCTTCGACAACGGCAGCATCCCCCACCAGATCCACCTGGGAGAGCTGCACG
CCATTCTGCGGCGGCAGGAAGATTTTTACCCATTCCTGAAGGACAACCGGGAAAAGATCGAGAAGATCCT
GACCTTCCGCATCCCCTACTACGTGGGCCCTCTGGCCAGGGGAAACAGCAGATTCGCCTGGATGACCAGA
AAGAGCGAGGAAACCATCACCCCCTGGAACTTCGAGGAAGTGGTGGACAAGGGCGCTTCCGCCCAGAGCT
TCATCGAGCGGATGACCAACTTCGATAAGAACCTGCCCAACGAGAAGGTGCTGCCCAAGCACAGCCTGCT
GTACGAGTACTTCACCGTGTATAACGAGCTGACCAAAGTGAAATACGTGACCGAGGGAATGAGAAAGCCC
GCCTTCCTGAGCGGCGAGCAGAAAAAGGCCATCGTGGACCTGCTGTTCAAGACCAACCGGAAAGTGACCG
TGAAGCAGCTGAAAGAGGACTACTTCAAGAAAATCGAGTGCTTCGACTCCGTGGAAATCTCCGGCGTGGA
AGATCGGTTCAACGCCTCCCTGGGCACATACCACGATCTGCTGAAAATTATCAAGGACAAGGACTTCCTG
GACAATGAGGAAAACGAGGACATTCTGGAAGATATCGTGCTGACCCTGACACTGTTTGAGGACAGAGAGA
TGATCGAGGAACGGCTGAAAACCTATGCCCACCTGTTCGACGACAAAGTGATGAAGCAGCTGAAGCGGCG
GAGATACACCGGCTGGGGCAGGCTGAGCCGGAAGCTGATCAACGGCATCCGGGACAAGCAGTCCGGCAAG
ACAATCCTGGATTTCCTGAAGTCCGACGGCTTCGCCAACAGAAACTTCATGCAGCTGATCCACGACGACA
GCCTGACCTTTAAAGAGGACATCCAGAAAGCCCAGGTGTCCGGCCAGGGCGATAGCCTGCACGAGCACAT
TGCCAATCTGGCCGGCAGCCCCGCCATTAAGAAGGGCATCCTGCAGACAGTGAAGGTGGTGGACGAGCTC
GTGAAAGTGATGGGCCGGCACAAGCCCGAGAACATCGTGATCGAAATGGCCAGAGAGAACCAGACCACCC
AGAAGGGACAGAAGAACAGCCGCGAGAGAATGAAGCGGATCGAAGAGGGCATCAAAGAGCTGGGCAGCCA
GATCCTGAAAGAACACCCCGTGGAAAACACCCAGCTGCAGAACGAGAAGCTGTACCTGTACTACCTGCAG
AATGGGCGGGATATGTACGTGGACCAGGAACTGGACATCAACCGGCTGTCCGACTACGATGTGGACCATA
TCGTGCCTCAGAGCTTTCTGAAGGACGACTCCATCGACAACAAGGTGCTGACCAGAAGCGACAAGAACCG
GGGCAAGAGCGACAACGTGCCCTCCGAAGAGGTCGTGAAGAAGATGAAGAACTACTGGCGGCAGCTGCTG
AACGCCAAGCTGATTACCCAGAGAAAGTTCGACAATCTGACCAAGGCCGAGAGAGGCGGCCTGAGCGAAC
TGGATAAGGCCGGCTTCATCAAGAGACAGCTGGTGGAAACCCGGCAGATCACAAAGCACGTGGCACAGAT
CCTGGACTCCCGGATGAACACTAAGTACGACGAGAATGACAAGCTGATCCGGGAAGTGAAAGTGATCACC
CTGAAGTCCAAGCTGGTGTCCGATTTCCGGAAGGATTTCCAGTTTTACAAAGTGCGCGAGATCAACAACT
ACCACCACGCCCACGACGCCTACCTGAACGCCGTCGTGGGAACCGCCCTGATCAAAAAGTACCCTAAGCT
GGAAAGCGAGTTCGTGTACGGCGACTACAAGGTGTACGACGTGCGGAAGATGATCGCCAAGAGCGAGCAG
GAAATCGGCAAGGCTACCGCCAAGTACTTCTTCTACAGCAACATCATGAACTTTTTCAAGACCGAGATTA
CCCTGGCCAACGGCGAGATCCGGAAGCGGCCTCTGATCGAGACAAACGGCGAAACCGGGGAGATCGTGTG
GGATAAGGGCCGGGATTTTGCCACCGTGCGGAAAGTGCTGAGCATGCCCCAAGTGAATATCGTGAAAAAG
ACCGAGGTGCAGACAGGCGGCTTCAGCAAAGAGTCTATCCTGCCCAAGAGGAACAGCGATAAGCTGATCG
CCAGAAAGAAGGACTGGGACCCTAAGAAGTACGGCGGCTTCGACAGCCCCACCGTGGCCTATTCTGTGCT
GGTGGTGGCCAAAGTGGAAAAGGGCAAGTCCAAGAAACTGAAGAGTGTGAAAGAGCTGCTGGGGATCACC
ATCATGGAAAGAAGCAGCTTCGAGAAGAATCCCATCGACTTTCTGGAAGCCAAGGGCTACAAAGAAGTGA
AAAAGGACCTGATCATCAAGCTGCCTAAGTACTCCCTGTTCGAGCTGGAAAACGGCCGGAAGAGAATGCT
GGCCTCTGCCGGCGAACTGCAGAAGGGAAACGAACTGGCCCTGCCCTCCAAATATGTGAACTTCCTGTAC
CTGGCCAGCCACTATGAGAAGCTGAAGGGCTCCCCCGAGGATAATGAGCAGAAACAGCTGTTTGTGGAAC
AGCACAAGCACTACCTGGACGAGATCATCGAGCAGATCAGCGAGTTCTCCAAGAGAGTGATCCTGGCCGA
CGCTAATCTGGACAAAGTGCTGTCCGCCTACAACAAGCACCGGGATAAGCCCATCAGAGAGCAGGCCGAG
AATATCATCCACCTGTTTACCCTGACCAATCTGGGAGCCCCTGCCGCCTTCAAGTACTTTGACACCACCA
TCGACCGGAAGAGGTACACCAGCACCAAAGAGGTGCTGGACGCCACCCTGATCCACCAGAGCATCACCGG
CCTGTACGAGACACGGATCGACCTGTCTCAGCTGGGAGGCGACAAAAGGCCGGCGGCCACGAAAAAGGCC
GGCCAGGCAAAAAAGAAAAAGCTTGAGGGCAGAGGAAGTCTGCTAACATGCGGTGACGTGGAGGAGAATC
CCGGCCCTGCTAGCATGGTGAGCAAGGGCGAGGAGGATAACATGGCCATCATCAAGGAGTTCATGCGCTT
CAAGGTGCACATGGAGGGCTCCGTGAACGGCCACGAGTTCGAGATCGAGGGCGAGGGCGAGGGCCGCCCC
TACGAGGGCACCCAGACCGCCAAGCTGAAGGTGACCAAGGGTGGCCCCCTGCCCTTCGCCTGGGACATCC
TGTCCCCTCAGTTCATGTACGGCTCCAAGGCCTACGTGAAGCACCCCGCCGACATCCCCGACTACTTGAA
GCTGTCCTTCCCCGAGGGCTTCAAGTGGGAGCGCGTGATGAACTTCGAGGACGGCGGCGTGGTGACCGTG
ACCCAGGACTCCTCCCTGCAGGACGGCGAGTTCATCTACAAGGTGAAGCTGCGCGGCACCAACTTCCCCT
CAGACGGCCCCGTAATGCAGAAGAAAACCATGGGCTGGGAGGCCTCCTCCGAGCGGATGTACCCCGAGGA
CGGCGCCCTGAAGGGCGAGATCAAGCAGAGGCTGAAGCTGAAGGACGGCGGCCACTACGACGCTGAGGTC
AAGACCACCTACAAGGCCAAGAAGCCCGTGCAGCTGCCCGGCGCCTACAACGTCAACATCAAGTTGGACA
TCACCTCCCACAACGAGGACTACACCATCGTGGAACAGTACGAACGCGCCGAGGGCCGCCACTCCACCGG
CGGCATGGACGAGCTGTACAAGTAAGAATTCCTAGAGCTCGCTGATCAGCCTCGACTGTGCCTTCTAGTT
GCCAGCCATCTGTTGTTTGCCCCTCCCCCGTGCCTTCCTTGACCCTGGAAGGTGCCACTCCCACTGTCCT
TTCCTAATAAAATGAGGAAATTGCATCGCATTGTCTGAGTAGGTGTCATTCTATTCTGGGGGGTGGGGTG
GGGCAGGACAGCAAGGGGGAGGATTGGGAAGAGAATAGCAGGCATGCTGGGGAGCGGCCGCAGGAACCCC
TAGTGATGGAGTTGGCCACTCCCTCTCTGCGCGCTCGCTCGCTCACTGAGGCCGGGCGACCAAAGGTCGC
CCGACGCCCGGGCTTTGCCCGGGCGGCCTCAGTGAGCGAGCGAGCGCGCAGCTGCCTGCAGGGGCGCCTG
ATGCGGTATTTTCTCCTTACGCATCTGTGCGGTATTTCACACCGCATA
[95 nt withheld, positions 7889-7983]
T
[46 nt withheld, positions 7985-8030]
C
[141 nt withheld, positions 8032-8172]
CCTTTGACGTTGGAGTCCACGTTCTTT
[37 nt withheld, positions 8200-8236]
ACTCTATCTCGGGCTATTCTTTTGATTTATAAGGGATTTTGCCGATTTCGGTCTATTGGTTAAAAAATGA
GCTGATTTAACAAAAATTTAACGCGAATTTTAACAAAATATTAACGTTTACAATTTTATGGTGCACTCTC
AGTACAATCTGCTCTGATGCCGCATAGTTAAGCCAGCCCCGACACCCGCCAACACCCGCTGACGCGCCCT
GACGGGCTTGTCTGCTCCCGGCATCCGCTTACAGACAAGCTGTGACCGTCTCCGGGAGCTGCATGTGTCA
GAGGTTTTCACCGTCATCACCGAAACGCGCGAGACGAAAGGGCCTCGTGATACGCCTATTTTTATAGGTT
AATGTCATGATAATAATGGTTTCTTAGACGTCAGGTGGCACTTTTCGGGGAAATGTGCGCGGAACCCCTA
TTTGTTTATTTTTCTAAATACATTCAAATATGTATCCGCTCATGAGACAATAACCCTGATAAATGCTTCA
ATAATATTGAAAAAGGAAGAGTATGAGTATTCAACATTTCCGTGTCGCCCTTATTCCCTTTTTTGCGGCA
TTTTGCCTTCCTGTTTTTGCTCACCCAGAAACGCTGGTGAAAGTAAAAGATGCTGAAGATCAGTTGGGTG
CACGAGTGGGTTACATCGAACTGGATCTCAACAGCGGTAAGATCCTTGAGAGTTTTCGCCCCGAAGAACG
TTTTCCAATGATGAGCACTTTTAAAGTTCTGCTATGTGGCGCGGTATTATCCCGTATTGACGCCGGGCAA
GAGCAACTCGGTCGCCGCATACACTATTCTCAGAATGACTTGGTTGAGTACTCACCAGTCACAGAAAAGC
ATCTTACGGATGGCATGACAGTAAGAGAATTATGCAGTGCTGCCATAACCATGAGTGATAACACTGCGGC
CAACTTACTTCTGACAACGATCGGAGGACCGAAGGAGCTAACCGCTTTTTTGCACAACATGGGGGATCAT
GTAACTCGCCTTGATCGTTGGGAACCGGAGCTGAATGAAGCCATACCAAACGACGAGCGTGACACCACGA
TGCCTGTAGCAATGGCAACAACGTTGCGCAAACTATTAACTGGCGAACTACTTACTCTAGCTTCCCGGCA
ACAATTAATAGACTGGATGGAGGCGGATAAAGTTGCAGGACCACTTCTGCGCTCGGCCCTTCCGGCTGGC
TGGTTTATTGCTGATAAATCTGGAGCCGGTGAGCGTGGAAGCCGCGGTATCATTGCAGCACTGGGGCCAG
ATGGTAAGCCCTCCCGTATCGTAGTTATCTACACGACGGGGAGTCAGGCAACTATGGATGAACGAAATAG
ACAGATCGCTGAGATAGGTGCCTCACTGATTAAGCATTGGTAACTGTCAGACCAAGTTTACTCATATATA
CTTTAGATTGATTTAAAACTTCATTTTTAATTTAAAAGGATCTAGGTGAAGATCCTTTTTGATAATCTCA
TGACCAAAATCCCT
Features (pLannotate 1.2.2; 22 found; start..end, strand, type, name):
     60..648     +  rep_origin     ori: high-copy-number ColE1/pMB1/pBR322/pUC origin of replication
    710..950     +  promoter       U6 promoter: RNA polymerase III promoter for human U6 snRNA
    980..1055    +  misc_RNA       gRNA scaffold: guide RNA scaffold for the Streptococcus pyogenes CRISPR/Cas9 system
   1081..1099    +  protein_bind   attB1 (fragment): mutant version of attB; recombination site for the Gateway® BP reaction BP Clonase™
   1151..1391    +  promoter       U6 promoter: RNA polymerase III promoter for human U6 snRNA
   1421..1496    +  misc_RNA       gRNA scaffold: guide RNA scaffold for the Streptococcus pyogenes CRISPR/Cas9 system
   1503..1546    +  misc_RNA       gRNA scaffold (fragment): guide RNA scaffold for the Streptococcus pyogenes CRISPR/Cas9 system
   1593..1878    +  enhancer       CMV enhancer: human cytomegalovirus immediate early enhancer; contains an 18-bp deletion relative to the standard CMV enhancer
   1880..2157    +  promoter       chicken β-actin promoter: No description available
   2158..2385    +  intron         hybrid intron: hybrid between chicken β-actin (CBA) and minute virus of mice (MMV) introns (Gray et al., 2011)
   2523..4124    +  CDS            Cas9(N): N-terminal portion of Streptococcus pyogenes Cas9 (Zetsche et al., 2015)
   4125..6623    +  CDS            Cas9(C): C-terminal portion of Streptococcus pyogenes Cas9 (Zetsche et al., 2015)
   6624..6671    +  CDS            nucleoplasmin NLS: bipartite nuclear localization signal from nucleoplasmin
   6735..7442    +  CDS            mCherry: mCherry is a basic (constitutively fluorescent) red fluorescent protein published in 2004, derived from Discosoma sp.. It is reported to be a very rapidly-maturing monomer with low acid sensitivity.
   7476..7587    +  polyA_signal   bGH poly(A) signal: bovine growth hormone polyadenylation signal
   7692..7832    +  repeat_region  AAV2 ITR: inverted terminal repeat of adeno-associated virus serotype 2 inverted
   7837..7888    -  misc_feature   bom (fragment): basis of mobility region from pBR322
   7907..8362    +  rep_origin     f1 ori (sequence partly withheld): f1 bacteriophage origin of replication; arrow indicates direction of (+) strand synthesis
   8363..8412    -  misc_feature   bom (fragment): basis of mobility region from pBR322
   8514..8549    -  CDS            rop (fragment): Rop protein, which maintains plasmids at low copy number; rop
   8644..8748    +  promoter       AmpR promoter: bla
   8749..9609    +  CDS            AmpR: β-lactamase; bla; confers resistance to ampicillin, carbenicillin, and related antibiotics
