[The description below was written by a language model from this plasmid's Addgene catalogue record and pLannotate feature annotations shown in this document.]
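Description:
HSF2 KO is a mammalian expression CRISPR/Cas9 plasmid built on the pX330-U6-Chimeric_BB-CBh-hSpCas9 backbone and designed to knock out the mouse heat shock transcription factor gene Hsf2. It is an all-in-one construct of about 9.7 kb that supplies both the guide RNAs and the nuclease from a single transfected plasmid. In bacteria it replicates from a high-copy ColE1/pUC-type origin and is selected with ampicillin through the β-lactamase (AmpR) gene. An f1 phage origin and a single annotated AAV2 ITR are carried over from the backbone.

The record lists two guide sequences against Hsf2. Consistent with this, the feature table shows two tandem cassettes, each made up of a human U6 RNA polymerase III promoter followed by a Streptococcus pyogenes gRNA scaffold, so both guides appear to be expressed from the same plasmid. Paired guides are commonly used to excise the segment between the two cut sites, but the record does not state the intended strategy. A short attB1-like fragment between the cassettes and an extra partial scaffold after the second one are probably remnants of cloning.

Downstream, the CBh hybrid promoter (CMV enhancer, chicken β-actin promoter and hybrid intron) drives S. pyogenes Cas9. The annotation splits Cas9 into contiguous N- and C-terminal portions that together form the full coding sequence, followed by a nucleoplasmin nuclear localization signal. An mCherry coding sequence sits after Cas9 and ahead of the bGH polyadenylation signal. This differs from the standard pX330 and would let transfected cells be identified or sorted by red fluorescence. The element linking Cas9 to mCherry is not annotated. The plasmid was deposited for generating Hsf2 knockout mouse cells in a study of how heat shock factors interact with mitotic chromosomes.
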