Addgene plasmid #200208: HSF2 KO
Purpose: gRNA for HSF2 KO
Depositing lab: Sheila Teves. Depositing organization: University of British Columbia. Publication: Heat shock transcription factors demonstrate a distinct mode of interaction with mitotic chromosomes. Price RM, Budzynski MA, Shen J, Mitchell JE, Kwan JZJ, Teves SS. Nucleic Acids Res. 2023 Apr 28:gkad304. doi: 10.1093/nar/gkad304. PubMed 37114996.
Backbone
  Vector backbone: pX330-U6-Chimeric_BB-CBh-hSpCas9
  Vector type: Mammalian Expression
Growth in bacteria
  Bacterial resistance: Ampicillin, 100 μg/mL
  Growth temperature: 37°C
  Growth strain: DH5alpha
  Copy number: High Copy
Gene/Insert
  Gene/Insert name: HSF2 KO
  gRNA/shRNA sequence: AATTCTACTACCGAACGCGG, TCCAAGCCAGGTAGGAATGG
  Species: M. musculus (mouse)
  Mutation: None
  Entrez Gene: Hsf2
  Promoter: U6
  Cloning method: Restriction Enzyme; 5′ cloning site Unknown (unknown if destroyed); 3′ cloning site Unknown (unknown if destroyed)
Terms and licenses: Academic/Nonprofit Terms; Industry Terms: Not Available to Industry
Depositor comments: Please visit https://www.biorxiv.org/content/10.1101/2022.10.05.511012v1 for bioRxiv preprint.
How to cite: HSF2 KO was a gift from Sheila Teves (Addgene plasmid # 200208 ; http://n2t.net/addgene:200208 ; RRID:Addgene_200208)
